Addgene plasmid #176433: pVRC8400-SARS-CoV-2-NTD-E154K-AVI
Purpose: Expresses SARS-CoV-2 NTD domain containing E154K mutation with single chain Fc, HRV3C protease cleavage site, and AVI tag
Depositing lab: Peter Kwong. Depositing organization: National Institute of Allergy and Infectious Diseases (NIAID). Publication: Molecular probes of spike ectodomain and its subdomains for SARS-CoV-2 variants, Alpha through Omicron. Teng IT, Nazzari AF, Choe M, Liu T, Oliveira de Souza M, Petrova Y, Tsybovsky Y, Wang S, Zhang B, Artamonov M, Madan B, Huang A, Lopez Acevedo SN, Pan X, Ruckwardt TJ, DeKosky BJ, Mascola JR, Misasi J, Sullivan NJ, Zhou T, Kwong PD. PLoS One. 2022 May 24;17(5):e0268767. doi: 10.1371/journal.pone.0268767. eCollection 2022. PubMed 35609088.
Backbone
  Vector backbone: pVRC8400
  Vector type: Mammalian Expression
Growth in bacteria
  Bacterial resistance: Kanamycin, 50 μg/mL
  Growth temperature: 37°C
  Growth strain: DH5alpha
  Copy number: Unknown
Gene/Insert
  Gene/Insert name: SARS-CoV-2-NTD-E154K
  Mutation: E154K
  Entrez Gene: S (a.k.a. GU280_gp02, spike glycoprotein)
  Tag / fusion protein: scFc (N terminal on insert); HRV3C (N terminal on insert); AVI (C terminal on insert)
Terms and licenses: Academic/Nonprofit Terms; Industry Terms: Not Available to Industry
How to cite: pVRC8400-SARS-CoV-2-NTD-E154K-AVI was a gift from Peter Kwong (Addgene plasmid # 176433 ; http://n2t.net/addgene:176433 ; RRID:Addgene_176433)
