[The description below was written by a language model from this plasmid's Addgene catalogue record and pLannotate feature annotations shown in this document.]
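Description:
pVRC8400-SARS-CoV-2-NTD-E154K-AVI is a mammalian expression plasmid of about 6.8 kb built on the pVRC8400 backbone, designed to produce a soluble probe form of the SARS-CoV-2 spike N-terminal domain (NTD) carrying the E154K substitution. It is propagated in E. coli through a ColE1/pUC-type origin and selected with kanamycin by means of an aph(3')-Ia (KanR) gene. Short remnants of rop, bom, β-lactamase and a Tn903 transposase gene are also annotated, and these appear to be non-functional backbone leftovers.

The expression cassette is driven by the human CMV immediate-early enhancer and promoter, followed by a truncated HTLV-1 LTR segment and a fragment of CMV intron A, 5' leader elements of the kind generally included to boost transcript processing and expression. It ends in the bovine growth hormone polyadenylation signal. The open reading frame begins with a short fragment matching a mouse immunoglobulin heavy-chain variable gene, which most likely serves as a secretion leader, though the record does not say so. Human IgG1 constant-region sequence comes next, corresponding to the single-chain Fc (scFc) listed in the catalogue, and is followed by the spike NTD fragment. According to the record, an HRV3C protease site lies between the scFc and the NTD, and an AVI tag sits at the C terminus; neither short element is separately annotated in the feature table.

This arrangement allows the secreted fusion to be captured through its Fc portion. The NTD can then be released by HRV3C cleavage and site-specifically biotinylated at the AVI tag. The associated publication describes such constructs as molecular probes of spike subdomains from SARS-CoV-2 variants.
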