Features (pLannotate 1.2.2; 15 found; start..end, strand, type, name):
     82..117     +  CDS            rop (fragment): Rop protein, which maintains plasmids at low copy number; rop
    219..317     +  misc_feature   bom (fragment): basis of mobility region from pBR322
    403..782     +  enhancer       CMV enhancer: human cytomegalovirus immediate early enhancer
    783..986     +  promoter       CMV promoter: human cytomegalovirus (CMV) immediate early promoter
   1075..1302    +  LTR            5' LTR (truncated) (fragment): truncated 5' long terminal repeat (LTR) from human T-cell leukemia virus (HTLV) type 1
   1306..1416    +  intron         CMV intron (fragment): modified intron A from human cytomegalovirus
   1467..1535    +  CDS            Ighv1-61 (fragment): HVM05_MOUSE - Also known as Igh-VJ558. Experimental evidence at protein level: Swiss-Prot protein existence level 1. From Mus musculus (Mouse).
   1869..2885    +  CDS            IGHG1: IGHG1_HUMAN - Experimental evidence at protein level: Swiss-Prot protein existence level 1. Constant region of immunoglobulin heavy chains. Immunoglobulins, also known as antibodies, are membrane-bound or secreted glycoproteins produced by B lymphocytes. In the recognition phase of humoral immunity, the membrane-bound immunoglobulins serve as receptors which, upon binding of a specific antigen, trigger the clonal expansion and differentiation of B lymphocytes into immunoglobulins- secreting plasma cells. Secreted immunoglobulins mediate the effector phase of humoral immunity, which results in
   2940..3815    +  CDS            S (fragment): SPIKE_SARS2 - Experimental evidence at protein level: Swiss-Prot protein existence level 1. [Spike glycoprotein]: May down-regulate host tetherin (BST2) by lysosomal degradation, thereby counteracting its antiviral activity. From Severe acute respiratory syndrome coronavirus 2 (2019-nCoV) (SARS-CoV-2).
   3913..4137    +  polyA_signal   bGH poly(A) signal: bovine growth hormone polyadenylation signal
   4675..5263    -  rep_origin     ori: high-copy-number ColE1/pMB1/pBR322/pUC origin of replication
   5435..5506    -  CDS            bla(M) (fragment): β-lactamase lacking the signal sequence; bla(M); allows cytosolic expression of β-lactamase
   5518..5664    -  CDS            TRA2_ECOLX (fragment): Protein predicted: Swiss-Prot protein existence level 4. Required for transposition of transposon Tn903. From Escherichia coli.
   5805..6620    -  CDS            KanR: aminoglycoside phosphotransferase; aph(3')-Ia; confers resistance to kanamycin in bacteria or G418 (Geneticin®) in eukaryotes
   6743..6830    -  promoter       AmpR promoter (fragment): bla
>Addgene plasmid #176433 | pVRC8400-SARS-CoV-2-NTD-E154K-AVI | addgene full sequence | sequence record 347186 | Addgene NGS Result
AAAGTGCCACCTGACGTCTAAGAAACCATTATTATCATGACATTAACCTATAAAAATAGGCGTATCACGA
GGCCCTTTCGTCTCGCGCGTTTCGGTGATGACGGTGAAAACCTCTGACACATGCAGCTCCCGGAGACGGT
CACAGCTTGTCTGTAAGCGGATGCCGGGAGCAGACAAGCCCGTCAGGGCGCGTCAGCGGGTGTTGGCGGG
TGTCGGGGCTGGCTTAACTATGCGGCATCAGAGCAGATTGTACTGAGAGTGCACCATATGCGGTGTGAAA
TACCGCACAGATGCGTAAGGAGAAAATACCGCATCAGATTGGCTATTGGCCATTGCATACGTTGTATCCA
TATCATAATATGTACATTTATATTGGCTCATGTCCAACATTACCGCCATGTTGACATTGATTATTGACTA
GTTATTAATAGTAATCAATTACGGGGTCATTAGTTCATAGCCCATATATGGAGTTCCGCGTTACATAACT
TACGGTAAATGGCCCGCCTGGCTGACCGCCCAACGACCCCCGCCCATTGACGTCAATAATGACGTATGTT
CCCATAGTAACGCCAATAGGGACTTTCCATTGACGTCAATGGGTGGAGTATTTACGGTAAACTGCCCACT
TGGCAGTACATCAAGTGTATCATATGCCAAGTACGCCCCCTATTGACGTCAATGACGGTAAATGGCCCGC
CTGGCATTATGCCCAGTACATGACCTTATGGGACTTTCCTACTTGGCAGTACATCTACGTATTAGTCATC
GCTATTACCATGGTGATGCGGTTTTGGCAGTACATCAATGGGCGTGGATAGCGGTTTGACTCACGGGGAT
TTCCAAGTCTCCACCCCATTGACGTCAATGGGAGTTTGTTTTGGCACCAAAATCAACGGGACTTTCCAAA
ATGTCGTAACAACTCCGCCCCATTGACGCAAATGGGCGGTAGGCGTGTACGGTGGGAGGTCTATATAAGC
AGAGCTCGTTTAGTGAACCGTCAGATCGCCTGGAGACGCCATCCACGCTGTTTTGACCTCCATAGAAGAC
ACCGGGACCGATCCAGCCTCCATCGGCTCGCATCTCTCCTTCACGCGCCCGCCGCCCTACCTGAGGCCGC
CATCCACGCCGGTTGAGTCGCGTTCTGCCGCCTCCCGCCTGTGGTGCCTCCTGAACTGCGTCCGCCGTCT
AGGTAAGTTTAAAGCTCAGGTCGAGACCGGGCCTTTGTCCGGCGCTCCCTTGGAGCCTACCTAGACTCAG
CCGGCTCTCCACGCTTTGCCTGACCCTGCTTGCTCAACTCTAGTTAACGGTGGAGGGCAGTGTAGTCTGA
GCAGTACTCGTTGCTGCCGCGCGCGCCACCAGACATAATAGCTGACAGACTAACAGACTGTTCCTTTCCA
TGGGTCTTTTCTGCAGTCACCGTCGTCGACACGTGTGATCAGATATCGCGGCCGCTCTAGACCACCATGG
GATGGTCATGTATCATCCTTTTTCTAGTAGCAACTGCAACCGGTGTACATTCCGCACCAGAGCTGCTGGG
AGGACCTAGCGTGTTCCTGTTTCCCCCTAAGCCTAAGGACACCCTGATGATCAGCCGGACCCCAGAGGTG
ACATGCGTGGTGGTGGACGTGTCCCACGAGGACCCCGAGGTGAAGTTCAACTGGTACGTGGATGGCGTGG
AGGTGCACAATGCCAAGACCAAGCCAAGGGAGGAGCAGTACAACTCTACCTATCGCGTGGTGAGCGTGCT
GACAGTGCTGCACCAGGACTGGCTGAACGGCAAGGAGTACAAGTGTAAGGTGTCTAATAAGGCCCTGCCT
GCCCCAATCGAGAAGACCATCAGCAAGGCAAAGGGACAGCCAAGGGAGCCTCAGGTGTATACCCTGCCAC
CCAGCCGCGACGAGCTGACAAAGAACCAGGTGTCCCTGTACTGCCTGGTGAAGGGCTTCTATCCTTCCGA
TATCGCCGTGGAGTGGGAGTCTAATGGCCAGCCAGAGAACAATTACAAGACCACACCTCCAGTGCTGGAC
TCCGATGGCTCTTTCTTTCTGTATTCCAAGCTGACCGTGGATAAGAGCCGGTGGCAGCAGGGCAACGTGT
TTAGCTGTTCCGTGATGCACGAGGCCCTGCACAATCACTACACACAGAAGTCTCTGAGCCTGTCCCCCGG
CAAGGGAGGAGGAGGCAGCGGCGGAGGAGGCTCCGGAGGCGGCGGCTCTGGCGGCGGCGGCAGCGCCCCT
GAACTGCTGGGAGGACCAAGCGTGTTCCTGTTTCCACCTAAGCCCAAAGATACCCTGATGATCTCCAGGA
CCCCTGAAGTCACCTGCGTGGTCGTGGACGTGTCTCATGAGGACCCCGAAGTCAAGTTCAACTGGTACGT
GGACGGAGTCGAAGTCCATAACGCCAAGACCAAGCCTAGAGAAGAGCAGTACAACTCCACCTATAGAGTG
GTGTCTGTGCTGACAGTGCTGCATCAGGATTGGCTGAATGGCAAGGAATATAAGTGTAAGGTGAGCAATA
AGGCCCTGCCCGCCCCTATCGAGAAGACCATCTCTAAAGCCAAAGGACAGCCAAGGGAGCCACAGGTGTA
TACACTGCCACCCAGCCGGGACGAGCTGACCAAGAACCAGGTGAGCCTGACATGTCTGGTCAAGGGCTTC
TACCCCAGTGACATTGCTGTGGAGTGGGAGTCCAATGGCCAGCCTGAGAACAATTATAAAACTACCCCAC
CAGTGCTGGACAGCGATGGCTCCTTCTTTCTGACCAGCAAGCTGACAGTGGATAAGTCCCGCTGGCAGCA
GGGAAACGTGTTTTCTTGTAGCGTGATGCATGAGGCCCTGCATAACCACTACACCCAGAAGTCCCTGTCT
CTGAGCCCAGGCAAGGGAGGCAGCGGAGGCGGAGGCAGCGGAGGCCTGGAGGTGCTGTTTCAGGGCCCTC
AGTGCGTGAACCTGACCACCCGAACCCAGCTCCCACCAGCCTACACCAACAGCTTTACACGGGGCGTGTA
CTACCCTGACAAGGTGTTCAGATCTAGCGTCCTGCACAGCACTCAGGACCTCTTCCTGCCGTTCTTCAGC
AACGTGACATGGTTCCACGCCATCCACGTGAGCGGCACAAACGGAACCAAGCGGTTTGATAACCCCGTCC
TGCCATTCAATGATGGAGTTTACTTCGCCAGTACCGAGAAGAGTAACATCATCCGGGGCTGGATCTTCGG
CACCACCCTGGATAGCAAAACACAGAGCCTCCTGATCGTGAACAATGCCACGAACGTCGTGATCAAGGTG
TGCGAGTTCCAGTTTTGCAATGATCCTTTCCTGGGTGTGTACTACCACAAGAACAACAAGAGCTGGATGA
AGAGCGAGTTCAGAGTCTACAGCAGCGCCAACAACTGCACATTCGAGTACGTCTCTCAGCCTTTTCTGAT
GGACCTTGAGGGGAAACAAGGCAACTTCAAGAACCTGAGAGAATTCGTGTTCAAGAACATCGACGGCTAC
TTCAAAATCTACTCCAAGCACACACCCATCAACCTGGTCCGGGACCTCCCTCAGGGCTTCAGCGCCCTGG
AACCCCTGGTCGACCTGCCCATAGGCATCAACATAACGCGGTTCCAAACCCTGCTGGCCCTGCATAGATC
CTACCTGACTCCTGGCGACAGCAGCAGCGGATGGACCGCCGGAGCTGCAGCCTACTATGTGGGCTACCTG
CAACCTAGAACCTTCCTGCTGAAGTACAACGAGAACGGCACAATCACAGACGCCGTCGACTGCGCCCTGG
ACCCTCTCTCTGAGACAAAGTGCACCCTGAAGTCCGGAGGAGGCCTGGTGCCACAGCAGAGCGGAGGCCT
GAACGACATCTTCGAGGCCCAGAAGATCGAGTGGCACGAGGGCTGATGAGGATCCAGATCTGCTGTGCCT
TCTAGTTGCCAGCCATCTGTTGTTTGCCCCTCCCCCGTGCCTTCCTTGACCCTGGAAGGTGCCACTCCCA
CTGTCCTTTCCTAATAAAATGAGGAAATTGCATCGCATTGTCTGAGTAGGTGTCATTCTATTCTGGGGGG
TGGGGTGGGGCAGGACAGCAAGGGGGAGGATTGGGAAGACAATAGCAGGCATGCTGGGGATGCGGTGGGC
TCTATGGGTACCCAGGTGCTGAAGAATTGACCCGGTTCCTCCTGGGCCAGAAAGAAGCAGGCACATCCCC
TTCTCTGTGACACACCCTGTCCACGCCCCTGGTTCTTAGTTCCAGCCCCACTCATAGGACACTCATAGCT
CAGGAGGGCTCCGCCTTCAATCCCACCCGCTAAAGTACTTGGAGCGGTCTCTCCCTCCCTCATCAGCCCA
CCAAACCAAACCTAGCCTCCAAGAGTGGGAAGAAATTAAAGCAAGATAGGCTATTAAGTGCAGAGGGAGA
GAAAATGCCTCCAACATGTGAGGAAGTAATGAGAGAAATCATAGAATTTTAAGGCCATGATTTAAGGCCA
TCATGGCCTTAATCTTCCGCTTCCTCGCTCACTGACTCGCTGCGCTCGGTCGTTCGGCTGCGGCGAGCGG
TATCAGCTCACTCAAAGGCGGTAATACGGTTATCCACAGAATCAGGGGATAACGCAGGAAAGAACATGTG
AGCAAAAGGCCAGCAAAAGGCCAGGAACCGTAAAAAGGCCGCGTTGCTGGCGTTTTTCCATAGGCTCCGC
CCCCCTGACGAGCATCACAAAAATCGACGCTCAAGTCAGAGGTGGCGAAACCCGACAGGACTATAAAGAT
ACCAGGCGTTTCCCCCTGGAAGCTCCCTCGTGCGCTCTCCTGTTCCGACCCTGCCGCTTACCGGATACCT
GTCCGCCTTTCTCCCTTCGGGAAGCGTGGCGCTTTCTCATAGCTCACGCTGTAGGTATCTCAGTTCGGTG
TAGGTCGTTCGCTCCAAGCTGGGCTGTGTGCACGAACCCCCCGTTCAGCCCGACCGCTGCGCCTTATCCG
GTAACTATCGTCTTGAGTCCAACCCGGTAAGACACGACTTATCGCCACTGGCAGCAGCCACTGGTAACAG
GATTAGCAGAGCGAGGTATGTAGGCGGTGCTACAGAGTTCTTGAAGTGGTGGCCTAACTACGGCTACACT
AGAAGAACAGTATTTGGTATCTGCGCTCTGCTGAAGCCAGTTACCTTCGGAAAAAGAGTTGGTAGCTCTT
GATCCGGCAAACAAACCACCGCTGGTAGCGGTGGTTTTTTTGTTTGCAAGCAGCAGATTACGCGCAGAAA
AAAAGGATCTCAAGAAGATCCTTTGATCTTTTCTACGGGGTCTGACGCTCAGTGGAACGAAAACTCACGT
TAAGGGATTTTGGTCATGAGATTATCAAAAAGGATCTTCACCTAGATCCTTTTAAATTAAAAATGAAGTT
TTAAATCAATCTAAAGTATATATGAGTAAACTTGGTCTGACAGTTACCAATGCTTAATCAGTGAGGCACC
TATCTCAGCGATCTGTCTATTTCGTTCATCCATAGTTGCCTGACTCGGGGGGGGGGGGCGCTGAGGTCTG
CCTCGTGAAGAAGGTGTTGCTGACTCATACCAGGCCTGAATCGCCCCATCATCCAGCCAGAAAGTGAGGG
AGCCACGGTTGATGAGAGCTTTGTTGTAGGTGGACCAGTTGGTGATTTTGAACTTTTGCTTTGCCACGGA
ACGGTCTGCGTTGTCGGGAAGATGCGTGATCTGATCCTTCAACTCAGCAAAAGTTCGATTTATTCAACAA
AGCCGCCGTCCCGTCAAGTCAGCGTAATGCTCTGCCAGTGTTACAACCAATTAACCAATTCTGATTAGAA
AAACTCATCGAGCATCAAATGAAACTGCAATTTATTCATATCAGGATTATCAATACCATATTTTTGAAAA
AGCCGTTTCTGTAATGAAGGAGAAAACTCACCGAGGCAGTTCCATAGGATGGCAAGATCCTGGTATCGGT
CTGCGATTCCGACTCGTCCAACATCAATACAACCTATTAATTTCCCCTCGTCAAAAATAAGGTTATCAAG
TGAGAAATCACCATGAGTGACGACTGAATCCGGTGAGAATGGCAAAAGCTTATGCATTTCTTTCCAGACT
TGTTCAACAGGCCAGCCATTACGCTCGTCATCAAAATCACTCGCATCAACCAAACCGTTATTCATTCGTG
ATTGCGCCTGAGCGAGACGAAATACGCGATCGCTGTTAAAAGGACAATTACAAACAGGAATCGAATGCAA
CCGGCGCAGGAACACTGCCAGCGCATCAACAATATTTTCACCTGAATCAGGATATTCTTCTAATACCTGG
AATGCTGTTTTCCCGGGGATCGCAGTGGTGAGTAACCATGCATCATCAGGAGTACGGATAAAATGCTTGA
TGGTCGGAAGAGGCATAAATTCCGTCAGCCAGTTTAGTCTGACCATCTCATCTGTAACATCATTGGCAAC
GCTACCTTTGCCATGTTTCAGAAACAACTCTGGCGCATCGGGCTTCCCATACAATCGATAGATTGTCGCA
CCTGATTGCCCGACATTATCGCGAGCCCATTTATACCCATATAAATCAGCATCCATGTTGGAATTTAATC
GCGGCCTCGAGCAAGACGTTTCCCGTTGAATATGGCTCATAACACCCCTTGTATTACTGTTTATGTAAGC
AGACAGTTTTATTGTTCATGATGATATATTTTTATCTTGTGCAATGTAACATCAGAGATTTTGAGACACA
ACGTGGCTTTCCCCCCCCCCCCATTATTGAAGCATTTATCAGGGTTATTGTCTCATGAGCGGATACATAT
TTGAATGTATTTAGAAAAATAAACAAATAGGGGTTCCGCGCACATTTCCCCGA
